>Addgene plasmid #33020 | pGL2-GAL4-UAS-Luc | addgene full sequence | sequence record 412684 | Addgene NGS Result
CTGTAACTGAGCTAACATAACCCGGGAGGTACCGAGCTCTTACGCGTGCTAGCTCGAGATCTCCGAGCTC
TTACGCGGGTCGAAGCGGAGTACTGTCCTCCGAGTGGAGTACTGTCCTCCGAGCGGAGTACTGTCCTCCG
AGTCGAGGGTCGAAGCGGAGTACTGTCCTCCGAGTGGAGTACTGTCCTCCGAGCGGAGTACTGTCCTCCG
AGTCGACTCTAGAGGGTATATAATGGATCTCGAGATATCGGAGCTCGTTTAGTGAACCGTCAGATCGCCT
GGAGACGCCATCCACGCTGTTTTGACCTCCATAGAAGACACCGGGACCGATCCAGCCTCCGCGGCCGGGA
ACGGTGCATTGGAACGCGCATTCCCCGTGTTAATTAACAGGTAAGTGTCTTCCTCCTGTTTCCTTCCCCT
GCTATTCTGCTCAACCTTCCTATCAGAAACTGCAGTATCTGTATTTTTGCTAGCAGTAATACTAACGGTT
CTTTTTTTCTCTTCACAGGCCACAGATCTAAGTAAGCTTGGCATTCCGGTACTGTTGGTAAAATGGAAGA
CGCCAAAAACATAAAGAAAGGCCCGGCGCCATTCTATCCTCTAGAGGATGGAACCGCTGGAGAGCAACTG
CATAAGGCTATGAAGAGATACGCCCTGGTTCCTGGAACAATTGCTTTTACAGATGCACATATCGAGGTGA
ACATCACGTACGCGGAATACTTCGAAATGTCCGTTCGGTTGGCAGAAGCTATGAAACGATATGGGCTGAA
TACAAATCACAGAATCGTCGTATGCAGTGAAAACTCTCTTCAATTCTTTATGCCGGTGTTGGGCGCGTTA
TTTATCGGAGTTGCAGTTGCGCCCGCGAACGACATTTATAATGAACGTGAATTGCTCAACAGTATGAACA
TTTCGCAGCCTACCGTAGTGTTTGTTTCCAAAAAGGGGTTGCAAAAAATTTTGAACGTGCAAAAAAAATT
ACCAATAATCCAGAAAATTATTATCATGGATTCTAAAACGGATTACCAGGGATTTCAGTCGATGTACACG
TTCGTCACATCTCATCTACCTCCCGGTTTTAATGAATACGATTTTGTACCAGAGTCCTTTGATCGTGACA
AAACAATTGCACTGATAATGAATTCCTCTGGATCTACTGGGTTACCTAAGGGTGTGGCCCTTCCGCATAG
AACTGCCTGCGTCAGATTCTCGCATGCCAGAGATCCTATTTTTGGCAATCAAATCATTCCGGATACTGCG
ATTTTAAGTGTTGTTCCATTCCATCACGGTTTTGGAATGTTTACTACACTCGGATATTTGATATGTGGAT
TTCGAGTCGTCTTAATGTATAGATTTGAAGAAGAGCTGTTTTTACGATCCCTTCAGGATTACAAAATTCA
AAGTGCGTTGCTAGTACCAACCCTATTTTCATTCTTCGCCAAAAGCACTCTGATTGACAAATACGATTTA
TCTAATTTACACGAAATTGCTTCTGGGGGCGCACCTCTTTCGAAAGAAGTCGGGGAAGCGGTTGCAAAAC
GCTTCCATCTTCCAGGGATACGACAAGGATATGGGCTCACTGAGACTACATCAGCTATTCTGATTACACC
CGAGGGGGATGATAAACCGGGCGCGGTCGGTAAAGTTGTTCCATTTTTTGAAGCGAAGGTTGTGGATCTG
GATACCGGGAAAACGCTGGGCGTTAATCAGAGAGGCGAATTATGTGTCAGAGGACCTATGATTATGTCCG
GTTATGTAAACAATCCGGAAGCGACCAACGCCTTGATTGACAAGGATGGATGGCTACATTCTGGAGACAT
AGCTTACTGGGACGAAGACGAACACTTCTTCATAGTTGACCGCTTGAAGTCTTTAATTAAATACAAAGGA
TATCAGGTGGCCCCCGCTGAATTGGAATCGATATTGTTACAACACCCCAACATCTTCGACGCGGGCGTGG
CAGGTCTTCCCGACGATGACGCCGGTGAACTTCCCGCCGCCGTTGTTGTTTTGGAGCACGGAAAGACGAT
GACGGAAAAAGAGATCGTGGATTACGTCGCCAGTCAAGTAACAACCGCGAAAAAGTTGCGCGGAGGAGTT
GTGTTTGTGGACGAAGTACCGAAAGGTCTTACCGGAAAACTCGACGCAAGAAAAATCAGAGAGATCCTCA
TAAAGGCCAAGAAGGGCGGAAAGTCCAAATTGTAAAATGTAACTGTATTCAGCGATGACGAAATTCTTAG
CTATTGTAATACTGCGATGAGTGGCAGGGCGGGGCGTAATTTTTTTAAGGCAGTTATTGGTGCCCTTAAA
CGCCTGGTTGCTACGCCTGAATAAGTGATAATAAGCGGATGAATGGCAGAAATTCGCCGGATCTTTGTGA
AGGAACCTTACTTCTGTGGTGTGACATAATTGGACAAACTACCTACAGAGATTTAAAGCTCTAAGGTAAA
TATAAAATTTTTAAGTGTATAATGTGTTAAACTACTGATTCTAATTGTTTGTGTATTTTAGATTCCAACC
TATGGAACTGATGAATGGGAGCAGTGGTGGAATGCCTTTAATGAGGAAAACCTGTTTTGCTCAGAAGAAA
TGCCATCTAGTGATGATGAGGCTACTGCTGACTCTCAACATTCTACTCCTCCAAAAAAGAAGAGAAAGGT
AGAAGACCCCAAGGACTTTCCTTCAGAATTGCTAAGTTTTTTGAGTCATGCTGTGTTTAGTAATAGAACT
CTTGCTTGCTTTGCTATTTACACCACAAAGGAAAAAGCTGCACTGCTATACAAGAAAATTATGGAAAAAT
ATTCTGTAACCTTTATAAGTAGGCATAACAGTTATAATCATAACATACTGTTTTTTCTTACTCCACACAG
GCATAGAGTGTCTGCTATTAATAACTATGCTCAAAAATTGTGTACCTTTAGCTTTTTAATTTGTAAAGGG
GTTAATAAGGAATATTTGATGTATAGTGCCTTGACTAGAGATCATAATCAGCCATACCACATTTGTAGAG
GTTTTACTTGCTTTAAAAAACCTCCCACACCTCCCCCTGAACCTGAAACATAAAATGAATGCAATTGTTG
TTGTTAACTTGTTTATTGCAGCTTATAATGGTTACAAATAAAGCAATAGCATCACAAATTTCACAAATAA
AGCATTTTTTTCACTGCATTCTAGTTGTGGTTTGTCCAAACTCATCAATGTATCTTATCATGTCTGGATC
CGTCGACCGATGCCCTTGAGAGCCTTCAACCCAGTCAGCTCCTTCCGGTGGGCGCGGGGCATGACTATCG
TCGCCGCACTTATGACTGTCTTCTTTATCATGCAACTCGTAGGACAGGTGCCGGCAGCGCTCTTCCGCTT
CCTCGCTCACTGACTCGCTGCGCTCGGTCGTTCGGCTGCGGCGAGCGGTATCAGCTCACTCAAAGGCGGT
AATACGGTTATCCACAGAATCAGGGGATAACGCAGGAAAGAACATGTGAGCAAAAGGCCAGCAAAAGGCC
AGGAACCGTAAAAAGGCCGCGTTGCTGGCGTTTTTCCATAGGCTCCGCCCCCCTGACGAGCATCACAAAA
ATCGACGCTCAAGTCAGAGGTGGCGAAACCCGACAGGACTATAAAGATACCAGGCGTTTCCCCCTGGAAG
CTCCCTCGTGCGCTCTCCTGTTCCGACCCTGCCGCTTACCGGATACCTGTCCGCCTTTCTCCCTTCGGGA
AGCGTGGCGCTTTCTCATAGCTCACGCTGTAGGTATCTCAGTTCGGTGTAGGTCGTTCGCTCCAAGCTGG
GCTGTGTGCACGAACCCCCCGTTCAGCCCGACCGCTGCGCCTTATCCGGTAACTATCGTCTTGAGTCCAA
CCCGGTAAGACACGACTTATCGCCACTGGCAGCAGCCACTGGTAACAGGATTAGCAGAGCGAGGTATGTA
GGCGGTGCTACAGAGTTCTTGAAGTGGTGGCCTAACTACGGCTACACTAGAAGAACAGTATTTGGTATCT
GCGCTCTGCTGAAGCCAGTTACCTTCGGAAAAAGAGTTGGTAGCTCTTGATCCGGCAAACAAACCACCGC
TGGTAGCGGTGGTTTTTTTGTTTGCAAGCAGCAGATTACGCGCAGAAAAAAAGGATCTCAAGAAGATCCT
TTGATCTTTTCTACGGGGTCTGACGCTCAGTGGAACGAAAACTCACGTTAAGGGATTTTGGTCATGAGAT
TATCAAAAAGGATCTTCACCTAGATCCTTTTAAATTAAAAATGAAGTTTTAAATCAATCTAAAGTATATA
TGAGTAAACTTGGTCTGACAGTTACCAATGCTTAATCAGTGAGGCACCTATCTCAGCGATCTGTCTATTT
CGTTCATCCATAGTTGCCTGACTCCCCGTCGTGTAGATAACTACGATACGGGAGGGCTTACCATCTGGCC
CCAGTGCTGCAATGATACCGCGAGACCCACGCTCACCGGCTCCAGATTTATCAGCAATAAACCAGCCAGC
CGGAAGGGCCGAGCGCAGAAGTGGTCCTGCAACTTTATCCGCCTCCATCCAGTCTATTAATTGTTGCCGG
GAAGCTAGAGTAAGTAGTTCGCCAGTTAATAGTTTGCGCAACGTTGTTGCCATTGCTACAGGCATCGTGG
TGTCACGCTCGTCGTTTGGTATGGCTTCATTCAGCTCCGGTTCCCAACGATCAAGGCGAGTTACATGATC
CCCCATGTTGTGCAAAAAAGCGGTTAGCTCCTTCGGTCCTCCGATCGTTGTCAGAAGTAAGTTGGCCGCA
GTGTTATCACTCATGGTTATGGCAGCACTGCATAATTCTCTTACTGTCATGCCATCCGTAAGATGCTTTT
CTGTGACTGGTGAGTACTCAACCAAGTCATTCTGAGAATAGTGTATGCGGCGACCGAGTTGCTCTTGCCC
GGCGTCAATACGGGATAATACCGCGCCACATAGCAGAACTTTAAAAGTGCTCATCATTGGAAAACGTTCT
TCGGGGCGAAAACTCTCAAGGATCTTACCGCTGTTGAGATCCAGTTCGATGTAACCCACTCGTGCACCCA
ACTGATCTTCAGCATCTTTTACTTTCACCAGCGTTTCTGGGTGAGCAAAAACAGGAAGGCAAAATGCCGC
AAAAAAGGGAATAAGGGCGACACGGAAATGTTGAATACTCATACTCTTCCTTTTTCAATATTATTGAAGC
ATTTATCAGGGTTATTGTCTCATGAGCGGATACATATTTGAATGTATTTAGAAAAATAAACAAATAGGGG
TTCCGCGCACATTTCCCCGAAAAGTGCCACCTG
[124 nt withheld, positions 5284-5407]
C
[91 nt withheld, positions 5409-5499]
A
[49 nt withheld, positions 5501-5549]
CCTTTGACGTTGGAGTCCACGTTCTTT
[37 nt withheld, positions 5577-5613]
ACCCTATCTCGGTCTATTCTTTTGATTTATAAGGGATTTTGCCGATTTCGGCCTATTGGTTAAAAAATGA
GCTGATTTAACAAAAATTTAACGCGAATTTTAACAAAATATTAACGCTTACAATTTGCCATTCGCCATTC
AGGCTGCGCAACTGTTGGGAAGGGCGATCGGTGCGGGCCTCTTCGCTATTACGCCAGCCCAAGCTACCAT
GATAAGTAAGTAATATTAAGGTACGTGGAGGTTTTACTTGCTTTAAAAAACCTCCCACACCTCCCCCTGA
ACCTGAAACATAAAATGAATGCAATTGTTGTTGTTAACTTGTTTATTGCAGCTTATAATGGTTACAAATA
AAGCAATAGCATCACAAATTTCACAAATAAAGCATTTTTTTCACTGCATTCTAGTTGTGGTTTGTCCAAA
CTCATCAATGTATCTTATGGTA
Features (pLannotate 1.2.2; 18 found; start..end, strand, type, name):
     84..142     +  protein_bind   5X UAS (fragment): five tandem copies of the "ScaI site" 17-mer CGGAGTACTGTCCTCCG, an upstream activating sequence (UAS) that efficiently binds yeast Gal4 (Webster et al., 1988; Pfeiffer et al., 2010) GAL4
    154..212     +  protein_bind   5X UAS (fragment): five tandem copies of the "ScaI site" 17-mer CGGAGTACTGTCCTCCG, an upstream activating sequence (UAS) that efficiently binds yeast Gal4 (Webster et al., 1988; Pfeiffer et al., 2010) GAL4
    220..237     +  promoter       minP (fragment): minimal TATA-box promoter with low basal activity
    251..284     +  promoter       TRE3GV promoter (fragment): 3rd-generation Tet-responsive promoter that can be activated by binding of Tet-On® 3G, optimized for retroviral and lentiviral vectors
    553..2202    +  CDS            LUCI_PHOPY: Experimental evidence at protein level: Swiss-Prot protein existence level 1. Produces green light with a wavelength of 562 nm. From Photinus pyralis (Common eastern firefly) (Lampyris pyralis).
   2250..2280    +  CDS            CmR (fragment): chloramphenicol acetyltransferase confers resistance to chloramphenicol
   2370..2444    +  CDS            small t antigen (fragment): SV40 (simian virus 40) small t antigen
   2446..2511    +  intron         small t intron: SV40 (simian virus 40) small t antigen intron
   2641..2661    +  CDS            SV40 NLS: nuclear localization signal of SV40 (simian virus 40) large T antigen
   2980..3063    +  CDS            large T antigen (fragment): large T antigen from SV40 (simian virus 40)
   3086..3220    +  polyA_signal   SV40 poly(A) signal: SV40 polyadenylation signal
   3221..3353    +  CDS            TcR (fragment): tetracycline efflux protein; tet; confers resistance to tetracycline
   3533..4121    -  rep_origin     ori: high-copy-number ColE1/pMB1/pBR322/pUC origin of replication
   4292..5152    -  CDS            AmpR: β-lactamase; bla; confers resistance to ampicillin, carbenicillin, and related antibiotics
   5153..5257    -  promoter       AmpR promoter: bla
   5284..5712    +  rep_origin     f1 ori (sequence partly withheld): f1 bacteriophage origin of replication; arrow indicates direction of (+) strand synthesis
   5744..5811    -  CDS            lacZα (fragment): LacZα fragment of β-galactosidase; lacZ fragment
   5929..6050    +  polyA_signal   SV40 poly(A) signal: SV40 polyadenylation signal
