[The description below was written by a language model from this plasmid's Addgene catalogue record and pLannotate feature annotations shown in this document.]
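Description:
pGL2-GAL4-UAS-Luc is a firefly luciferase reporter plasmid built on the Promega pGL2 backbone, designed to read out the transcriptional activity of proteins tethered to DNA through the yeast GAL4 DNA-binding domain in transfected mammalian cells. It is maintained in E. coli as a high-copy plasmid through a ColE1/pUC-type origin and selected with ampicillin via the β-lactamase gene and its native promoter. An f1 phage origin is also present, allowing single-stranded DNA production.

The insert is catalogued as six copies of the GAL4 upstream activating sequence. In the sequenced record the annotation software picks this up as two adjacent partial matches to a multimerised 17-mer GAL4 binding-site array, which fits a tandem set of sites, though the exact count is not resolved by the table. Immediately downstream are short matches to a minimal TATA-box promoter and to a fragment of a Tet-responsive promoter, which probably reflect a basal core promoter rather than any Tet-regulated function; the record does not name the promoter explicitly. This drives the Photinus pyralis luciferase coding sequence, followed by the SV40 small t intron and SV40 late polyadenylation signal typical of pGL2. A second SV40 poly(A) signal sits upstream of the UAS array, where it limits read-through transcription from the backbone. The small CmR, TcR, lacZα and T antigen fragments are vector remnants rather than functional genes.

The associated publication concerns recruitment of a histone methyltransferase by a transcriptional repressor, so the reporter was presumably used with GAL4 DNA-binding domain fusions to measure repression or activation as a change in luciferase output.
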