Addgene plasmid #33020: pGL2-GAL4-UAS-Luc
Depositing lab: Martin Walsh. Publication: CCAAT displacement protein/cut homolog recruits G9a histone lysine methyltransferase to repress transcription. Nishio H, Walsh MJ. Proc Natl Acad Sci U S A. 2004 Aug 3;101(31):11257-62. Epub 2004 Jul 21. 10.1073/pnas.0401343101 PubMed 15269344.
Backbone
  Vector backbone: pGL2
  Backbone manufacturer: Promega
  Backbone size w/o insert (bp): 5500
Growth in bacteria
  Bacterial resistance: Ampicillin, 100 μg/mL
  Growth temperature: 37°C
  Growth strain: DH5alpha
  Copy number: High Copy
Gene/Insert
  Gene/Insert name: 6X GAL4-UAS
  Tag / fusion protein: Luciferase (C terminal on backbone)
  Cloning method: Restriction Enzyme; 5′ cloning site None (unknown if destroyed); 3′ cloning site None (unknown if destroyed)
  Sequencing primers: 5′ n/a; 3′ Luc_N_Rev
Terms and licenses: Academic/Nonprofit Terms; Industry Terms: Not Available to Industry
How to cite: pGL2-GAL4-UAS-Luc was a gift from Martin Walsh (Addgene plasmid # 33020 ; http://n2t.net/addgene:33020 ; RRID:Addgene_33020)
