>Addgene plasmid #33020 | pGL2-GAL4-UAS-Luc | addgene partial sequence | sequence record 39906 | LucNrev 5'-CCTTATGCAGTTGCTCTCC-3'
TGGCGCCGGGCCTTTCTTTATGTTTTTGGCGTCTTCCATTTTACCAACAGTACCGGAATGCCAAGCTTAC
TTAGATCTGTGGCCTGTGAAGAGAAAAAAAGAACCGTTAGTATTACTGCTAGCAAAAATACAGATACTGC
AGTTTCTGATAGGAAGGTTGAGCAGAATAGCAGGGGAAGGAAACAGGAGGAAGACACTTACCTGTTAATT
AACACGGGGAATGCGCGTTCCAATGCACCGTTCCCGGCCGCGGAGGCTGGATCGGTCCCGGTGTCTTCTA
TGGAGGTCAAAACAGCGTGGATGGCGTCTCCAGGCGATCTGACGGTTCACTAAACGAGCTCCGATATCTC
GAGATCCATTATATACCCTCTAGAGTCGACTCGGAGGACAGTACTCCGCTCGGAGGACAGTACTCCACTC
GGAGGACAGTACTCCGCTTCGACCCTCGACTCGGAGGACAGTACTCCGCTCGGAGGACAGTACTCCACTC
GGAGGACAGTACTCCGCTTCGACCCGCGTAAGAGCTCGGAGATCTCGAGCTAGCACGCGTAAGAGCTCGG
TACCTCCCGGGTTATGTTAGCTCAGTTACAGTACCATAAGATACATTGATGAGTTTGGACAAACCACAAC
TAGAATGCAGTGAAAAAAATGCTTTATTTGTGAAATTTGTGATGCTATTGCTTTATTTGTAACCATTATA
AGCTGCAATAAACAAGTTAACAACAACAATTGCATTCATTTTATGTTTCAGGTTCAGGGGGAGGTGTGGG
AGGTTTTTTAAAGCAAGTAAAACCTCCACGTACCTTAATATTACTTACTTATCATGGTAGCTTGGGCTGG
CGTAATAGCGAAGAGGCCCGCACCGATCGCCCTTCCCAACAGTTGCGCAGCCTGAATGGCGAATGGCANT
TGTAAGCGTTNATATTTTGTTAAATCGCGTAATTTGTA
